>Addgene plasmid #159911 | pAAV-CMV-FLEX-SaCas9-U6-sgKcnq3 | addgene full sequence | sequence record 317318 | Addgene NGS Result
GACATTGATTATTGACTAGTTATTAATAGTAATCAATTACGGGGTCATTAGTTCATAGCCCATATATGGA
GTTCCGCGTTACATAACTTACGGTAAATGGCCCGCCTGGCTGACCGCCCAACGACCCCCGCCCATTGACG
TCAATAATGACGTATGTTCCCATAGTAACGCCAATAGGGACTTTCCATTGACGTCAATGGGTGGAGTATT
TACGGTAAACTGCCCACTTGGCAGTACATCAAGTGTATCATATGCCAAGTACGCCCCCTATTGACGTCAA
TGACGGTAAATGGCCCGCCTGGCATTATGCCCAGTACATGACCTTATGGGACTTTCCTACTTGGCAGTAC
ATCTACGTATTAGTCATCGCTATTACCATGGTGATGCGGTTTTGGCAGTACATCAATGGGCGTGGATAGC
GGTTTGACTCACGGGGATTTCCAAGTCTCCACCCCATTGACGTCAATGGGAGTTTGTTTTGGCACCAAAA
TCAACGGGACTTTCCAAAATGTCGTAACAACTCCGCCCCATTGACGCAAATGGGCGGTAGGCGTGTACGG
TGGGAGGTCTATATAAGCAGAGCTCTCTGGCTAACTACCGGTGCTAGCGTCGACTCCGGAATAACTTCGT
ATAGGATACTTTATACGAAGTTATGCAGAATGGTAGCTGGATTGTAGCTGCTATTAGCAATATGAAACCT
CTTAATAACTTCGTATAGCATACATTATACGAAGTTATGGCGCGCCTTAAGCGTAATCTGGAACATCGTA
TGGGTAAGCGTAATCTGGAACATCGTATGGGTAAGCGTAATCTGGAACATCGTATGGGTAGGATCCCTTT
TTCTTTTTTGCCTGGCCGGCCTTTTTCGTGGCCGCCGGCCTTTTGCCCTTTTTGATGATCTGAGGGTGCT
TCTTAGATTTCACTTCATACAGGTTGCCCAGAATGTCTGTGCTGTACTTCTTAATGCTCTGGGTCTTGGA
GGCGATTGTCTTAATGATCCTGGGGGGCCTCTTGTCGTTCATGTTTTCCAGGTACTCGCGGTAGGTGATG
TCGATCATGTTCACTTCGATCCGGTTCAGCAGGTCGTTGTTCACGCCGATCACTCTATACAGCTCGCCGT
TGATCTTGATCAGATCGTTGTTGTAGAAGGAGGCGATAAACTCGGCCTGGTTGCTGATCTTCTTCAGCTT
CTTAGCTTCCTCATAGCACTTGCTATTCACTTCGTAGTAGTTTTCTTTTTTGATCACATCCAGATTCTTC
ACGGTCACGAACTTGTACACGCCATTGTCCAGGTACACGTCGAATCTGTAGGGCTTCAGGGACAGCTTCA
CGACCTTGTTTCTGCTGTTGGGGTAGTCGTCGGTGATGTCCAGATGGGCGTTCAGTTTGTTGCCGTAATA
CTTAATCTTCTTGATCACGGGGCCGTTGTCCTTTTTGGAGTACTTGGTCAGGTAGTTCCCGGTTTCCTCG
TAGTACTTGTACAGGGGATTCTTCTCGTCGCCGTACTGTTCCATAATCAGCTTCAGTTTCTGGTAGGTCT
GGGGGTCGTGGTGGTACATCAGCAGCTTTTCGGGGCTCTTGTTGATCAGCTTTTTCAGCTTGTCATTGTC
CTTGTCGTACAGGCCGTTCAGATTGTTCACGATCAGGGTGTTGCCCTTGTCGTCCTTCCGGGTGGAGTAC
AGGGTGTCGTTAATCAGCTCTCTATTAGGCTTCTTGTCCACCCGGTGGCTGTACTTGTAGTCCTTGAAGT
CCTTAATGTGCTTGATCTGGTGGGGGGTGATGAAGATCTCTTTGTACTCCTGCTCGGTTTCGATCTCGGG
CATGCTCTCGGCCTGCTTTTCCTCGAACATCTGGTTTTCCATCACTTTTTTGGCCTTGTCCAGTTTCTTC
CACTCTTTGAAGATGAAATCGGCGTTGGCAATGATCAGGGCGTCCTCGGCGTGGTGCTTGTACCCCTTGT
TCCGCTCTTTCTTAAACTTCCACTTCCGCCGCAGAAAGCTGGTGAAGCCGCCATTGATGGACTTCACTTT
CACGTCCAGGTTGTTCACTCTGAAGTAGCTCCGCAGCAGGTTCATCAGGCCTCTGGTGGCGTATCTGGTA
TCCACCAGGTTCCGGTTGATGAAGTCTTTCTGCACGGAGAACCTGTTGATGTCCCGTTCTTCCAGCAGAT
ACTCTTTCTTGGTCTTGCTGATTCTGCCCTTGCCCTTGGCCAGATTCAGGATGTGCTTCTTGAAGGTTTC
GTAGCTGATCTTGCTGTCGCTGCTGCTCAGGTACTGGAATGGGGTCCGGTTGCCCTTCTTGCTGTTTTCT
TCCTGCTTCACGAGCACCTTGTTGTTGAAGCTGTTGTCGAAGGACACGCTTCTGGGGATGATGTGGTCCA
CCTCATAGTTGAAGGGGTTGTTCAGCAGATCTTCCAGAGGGATGGCTTCCAGGCTGTACAGGCACTTGCC
TTCCTGCATGTCGTGCAGCTTGATCTTCTCGATCAGGTACTTGGCGTTCTCTTTGCCGGTGGTCCGGATG
ATTTCCTCGATCCGCTCGTTGGTCTGCCGGTTCCGCTTCTGCATCTCGTTGATCATTTTCTGGGCGTCCT
TGGAGTTCTTCTCGCGGGCCAGCTCGATAATGATGTCGTTGGGCAGGCCGTACTTCTTGATGATGGCGTT
GATCACTTTGATGCTCTGGATGAAGCTTCTCTTCACGACGGGGCTCAGGATGAAGTCGTCCACCAGGGTG
GTGGGGATCTCTTTCTGCTGGGACAGGTCCACCTTCTTGGGCACCAGCTTCAGCCGGTTGAAGATAGCGA
TCTGGTTGTCGTTGGTGTGCCACAGCTCGTCCAGGATCAGGTTGATGGCCTTCAGGCTCAGGTTGTGGGT
GCCGGTATAGCCCTTCAGATTAGAGATCTGCTCGATCTCTTCCTGGGTCAGCTCGGAGTTCAGATTGGTC
AGTTCTTCCTGGATGTCCTCGCTGCTCTGGTAGATGGTCAGGATCTTGGCAATCTGATCCAGCAGCTCGG
CGTTCTCAATAATCTCTTTCCGGGCGGTAATGTCCTTGATGTCGTGGTACACCTTCAGGTTGGTGAACTC
GGGCTTGCCGGTGCTGGTCACTCTGTAGCCCTTAATATCCTCTTCGTTCACGAGGATTTCTTTGGCGATC
TGCTTCAGGGTGGGCTTCTTCTTCTGCTTGAACACGTTCTCGATGATCTGGAACTTCTCGTAATATTCCA
GCTTCTCGTTCTCGTCCCTGGTGATCACGAGATTGTTCAGGTCGTTCAGGGCGTTGTACAGGTCGGCGTT
GTAGGCGTACTTCACGCTCCGCAGTTCCTCGGGGAAGTAGGTGCAGTGGCCCATCAGCATCTCGTACCAT
TCTTTGATGTCCTTCCAGCCGAAGGGGCTGCCCTCGCCAGGTCCCTCATAGTAGGTCCGCCGGGTTTCCA
GCAGGTCGATGTAGGTGTCGATGAAGCTCTGGTCCAGCTGGTGGTAGGCCTTCTGCACCTTCAGCAGCTG
TTTGGCTTCTTTCACGTAGTCGCTGGTCTTGAATCTGTTGATGCTGCCCCGCACTTCGCCGTCTTTCTTC
AGCCGTTCCAGCTGCAGTTCGGCCACGTATTTCTCTTCCAGGGCCTTGCTGTTCCGGCTGATCTGCTCTT
TGGTGGACAGCTCGTTGCCGGTGTCCTCTTCCACCTCGTTCACGTTGTGCACGCCTCTTCTCTTGGCCAG
GTGCAGCAGGGCGGCAGAGAACTCTTCCTCGCTCAGCTTCTGGCTCAGGCCCTTCACTCTGGCCTCGTAG
GGGTTGATGCCGCTCAGCTCGCTGTGGTCGGTCAGCAGGTTGTAGTCGAACAGCAGCTTCTTCACTCTCT
GGATTCTATGCCGCCTCCGCCGCTTCAGCCTTCTGGCGCCTCTCTTGCTCCGCCTGCCCTCGTTGTTTTC
CACGTTGGCCTCTTTGAACAGCCGCACGCCGGCATCGATCACGTCCCGTGTCTCGTAGTCGATGATGCCG
TAGCCCACGCTGGTGATGCCGATGTCCAGGCCCAGGATGTAGTTCCGCTTGGCTGCTGGGACTCCGTGGA
TACCGACCTTCCGCTTCTTCTTTGGGGCCATGCGGCCGCTGCAGACCGGTGCTAGCATAACTTCGTATAA
AGTATCCTATACGAAGTTATTTGCCTTAACCCAGAAATTATCACTGTTATTCTTTAGAATGGTGCAAAGA
ATAACTTCGTATAATGTATGCTATACGAAGTTATGAATTCCTAGAGCTCGCTGATCAGCCTCGACTGTGC
CTTCTAGTTGCCAGCCATCTGTTGTTTGCCCCTCCCCCGTGCCTTCCTTGACCCTGGAAGGTGCCACTCC
CACTGTCCTTTCCTAATAAAATGAGGAAATTGCATCGCATTGTCTGAGTAGGTGTCATTCTATTCTGGGG
GGTGGGGTGGGGCAGGACAGCAAGGGGGAGGATTGGGAAGAGAATAGCAGGCATGCTGGGGAGGTACCGA
GGGCCTATTTCCCATGATTCCTTCATATTTGCATATACGATACAAGGCTGTTAGAGAGATAATTGGAATT
AATTTGACTGTAAACACAAAGATATTAGTACAAAATACGTGACGTAGAAAGTAATAATTTCTTGGGTAGT
TTGCAGTTTTAAAATTATGTTTTAAAATGGACTATCATATGCTTACCGTAACTTGAAAGTATTTCGATTT
CTTGGCTTTATATATCTTGTGGAAAGGACGAAACACCGCCACCGCCGAGTCCCCTCCAGGTTTTAGTACT
CTGGAAACAGAATCTACTAAAACAAGGCAAAATGCCGTGTTTATCTCGTCAACTTGTTGGCGAGATTTTT
GCGGCCGCAGGAACCCCTAGTGATGGAGTTGGCCACTCCCTCTCTGCGCGCTCGCTCGCTCACTGAGGCC
GGGCGACCAAAGGTCGCCCGACGCCCGGGCTTTGCCCGGGCGGCCTCAGTGAGCGAGCGAGCGCGCAGCT
GCCTGCAGGGGCGCCTGATGCGGTATTTTCTCCTTACGCATCTGTGCGGTATTTCACACCGCATA
[95 nt withheld, positions 5036-5130]
T
[46 nt withheld, positions 5132-5177]
C
[141 nt withheld, positions 5179-5319]
CCTTTGACGTTGGAGTCCACGTTCTTT
[37 nt withheld, positions 5347-5383]
ACTCTATCTCGGGCTATTCTTTTGATTTATAAGGGATTTTGCCGATTTCGGTCTATTGGTTAAAAAATGA
GCTGATTTAACAAAAATTTAACGCGAATTTTAACAAAATATTAACGTTTACAATTTTATGGTGCACTCTC
AGTACAATCTGCTCTGATGCCGCATAGTTAAGCCAGCCCCGACACCCGCCAACACCCGCTGACGCGCCCT
GACGGGCTTGTCTGCTCCCGGCATCCGCTTACAGACAAGCTGTGACCGTCTCCGGGAGCTGCATGTGTCA
GAGGTTTTCACCGTCATCACCGAAACGCGCGAGACGAAAGGGCCTCGTGATACGCCTATTTTTATAGGTT
AATGTCATGATAATAATGGTTTCTTAGACGTCAGGTGGCACTTTTCGGGGAAATGTGCGCGGAACCCCTA
TTTGTTTATTTTTCTAAATACATTCAAATATGTATCCGCTCATGAGACAATAACCCTGATAAATGCTTCA
ATAATATTGAAAAAGGAAGAGTATGAGTATTCAACATTTCCGTGTCGCCCTTATTCCCTTTTTTGCGGCA
TTTTGCCTTCCTGTTTTTGCTCACCCAGAAACGCTGGTGAAAGTAAAAGATGCTGAAGATCAGTTGGGTG
CACGAGTGGGTTACATCGAACTGGATCTCAACAGCGGTAAGATCCTTGAGAGTTTTCGCCCCGAAGAACG
TTTTCCAATGATGAGCACTTTTAAAGTTCTGCTATGTGGCGCGGTATTATCCCGTATTGACGCCGGGCAA
GAGCAACTCGGTCGCCGCATACACTATTCTCAGAATGACTTGGTTGAGTACTCACCAGTCACAGAAAAGC
ATCTTACGGATGGCATGACAGTAAGAGAATTATGCAGTGCTGCCATAACCATGAGTGATAACACTGCGGC
CAACTTACTTCTGACAACGATCGGAGGACCGAAGGAGCTAACCGCTTTTTTGCACAACATGGGGGATCAT
GTAACTCGCCTTGATCGTTGGGAACCGGAGCTGAATGAAGCCATACCAAACGACGAGCGTGACACCACGA
TGCCTGTAGCAATGGCAACAACGTTGCGCAAACTATTAACTGGCGAACTACTTACTCTAGCTTCCCGGCA
ACAATTAATAGACTGGATGGAGGCGGATAAAGTTGCAGGACCACTTCTGCGCTCGGCCCTTCCGGCTGGC
TGGTTTATTGCTGATAAATCTGGAGCCGGTGAGCGTGGAAGCCGCGGTATCATTGCAGCACTGGGGCCAG
ATGGTAAGCCCTCCCGTATCGTAGTTATCTACACGACGGGGAGTCAGGCAACTATGGATGAACGAAATAG
ACAGATCGCTGAGATAGGTGCCTCACTGATTAAGCATTGGTAACTGTCAGACCAAGTTTACTCATATATA
CTTTAGATTGATTTAAAACTTCATTTTTAATTTAAAAGGATCTAGGTGAAGATCCTTTTTGATAATCTCA
TGACCAAAATCCCTTAACGTGAGTTTTCGTTCCACTGAGCGTCAGACCCCGTAGAAAAGATCAAAGGATC
TTCTTGAGATCCTTTTTTTCTGCGCGTAATCTGCTGCTTGCAAACAAAAAAACCACCGCTACCAGCGGTG
GTTTGTTTGCCGGATCAAGAGCTACCAACTCTTTTTCCGAAGGTAACTGGCTTCAGCAGAGCGCAGATAC
CAAATACTGTTCTTCTAGTGTAGCCGTAGTTAGGCCACCACTTCAAGAACTCTGTAGCACCGCCTACATA
CCTCGCTCTGCTAATCCTGTTACCAGTGGCTGCTGCCAGTGGCGATAAGTCGTGTCTTACCGGGTTGGAC
TCAAGACGATAGTTACCGGATAAGGCGCAGCGGTCGGGCTGAACGGGGGGTTCGTGCACACAGCCCAGCT
TGGAGCGAACGACCTACACCGAACTGAGATACCTACAGCGTGAGCTATGAGAAAGCGCCACGCTTCCCGA
AGGGAGAAAGGCGGACAGGTATCCGGTAAGCGGCAGGGTCGGAACAGGAGAGCGCACGAGGGAGCTTCCA
GGGGGAAACGCCTGGTATCTTTATAGTCCTGTCGGGTTTCGCCACCTCTGACTTGAGCGTCGATTTTTGT
GATGCTCGTCAGGGGGGCGGAGCCTATGGAAAAACGCCAGCAACGCGGCCTTTTTACGGTTCCTGGCCTT
TTGCTGGCCTTTTGCTCACATGTCCTGCAGGCAGCTGCGCGCTCGCTCGCTCACTGAGGCCGCCCGGGCG
TCGGGCGACCTTTGGTCGCCCGGCCTCAGTGAGCGAGCGAGCGCGCAGAGAGGGAGTGGCCAACTCCATC
ACTAGGGGTTCCTGCGGCCTCTAGACTCGAGGCGTT
Features (pLannotate 1.2.2; 26 found; start..end, strand, type, name):
      1..380     +  enhancer       CMV enhancer: human cytomegalovirus immediate early enhancer
    381..584     +  promoter       CMV promoter: human cytomegalovirus (CMV) immediate early promoter
    621..654     +  protein_bind   lox2272: Cre-mediated recombination occurs in the 8-bp core sequence (GGATACTT). lox2272 sites are compatible with each other, but incompatible with loxP or loxN sites (Lee and Saito, 1988). Cre recombinase
    655..704     -  intron         β-globin intron (fragment): internally truncated intron from human β-globin
    705..738     +  protein_bind   loxP: Cre-mediated recombination occurs in the 8-bp core sequence (GCATACAT). Cre recombinase
    748..776     -  CDS            3xHA (fragment): three tandem HA epitope tags
    787..803     -  CDS            3xHA (fragment): three tandem HA epitope tags
    814..830     -  CDS            3xHA (fragment): three tandem HA epitope tags
    837..884     -  CDS            nucleoplasmin NLS: bipartite nuclear localization signal from nucleoplasmin
    885..4040    -  CDS            cas9: CAS9_STAAU - Experimental evidence at protein level: Swiss-Prot protein existence level 1. CRISPR (clustered regularly interspaced short palindromic repeat) is an adaptive immune system that provides protection against mobile genetic elements (viruses, transposable elements and conjugative plasmids). CRISPR clusters contain spacers, sequences complementary to antecedent mobile elements, and target invading nucleic acids. CRISPR clusters are transcribed and processed into CRISPR RNA (crRNA). In type II CRISPR systems correct processing of pre-crRNA requires a trans- encoded small RNA (tracrRNA)
   4117..4150    -  protein_bind   lox2272: Cre-mediated recombination occurs in the 8-bp core sequence (GGATACTT). lox2272 sites are compatible with each other, but incompatible with loxP or loxN sites (Lee and Saito, 1988). Cre recombinase
   4151..4200    -  intron         β-globin intron (fragment): internally truncated intron from human β-globin
   4201..4234    -  protein_bind   loxP: Cre-mediated recombination occurs in the 8-bp core sequence (GCATACAT). Cre recombinase
   4265..4376    +  polyA_signal   bGH poly(A) signal: bovine growth hormone polyadenylation signal
   4479..4719    +  promoter       U6 promoter: RNA polymerase III promoter for human U6 snRNA
   4750..4825    +  misc_RNA       Sa gRNA scaffold: guide RNA scaffold for the Staphylococcus aureus CRISPR/Cas9 system
   4839..4979    +  repeat_region  AAV2 ITR: inverted terminal repeat of adeno-associated virus serotype 2 inverted
   4984..5035    -  misc_feature   bom (fragment): basis of mobility region from pBR322
   5054..5509    +  rep_origin     f1 ori (sequence partly withheld): f1 bacteriophage origin of replication; arrow indicates direction of (+) strand synthesis
   5510..5559    -  misc_feature   bom (fragment): basis of mobility region from pBR322
   5661..5696    -  CDS            rop (fragment): Rop protein, which maintains plasmids at low copy number; rop
   5791..5895    +  promoter       AmpR promoter: bla
   5896..6756    +  CDS            AmpR: β-lactamase; bla; confers resistance to ampicillin, carbenicillin, and related antibiotics
   6927..7515    +  rep_origin     ori: high-copy-number ColE1/pMB1/pBR322/pUC origin of replication
   7588..7615    +  repeat_region  AAV2 ITR (fragment): inverted terminal repeat of adeno-associated virus serotype 2 inverted
   7644..7671    +  repeat_region  AAV2 ITR (fragment): inverted terminal repeat of adeno-associated virus serotype 2 inverted
