[The description below was written by a language model from this plasmid's Addgene catalogue record and pLannotate feature annotations shown in this document.]
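Description:
pAAV-CMV-FLEX-SaCas9-U6-sgKcnq3 is a single-vector AAV CRISPR plasmid designed for Cre-dependent mutagenesis of the mouse Kcnq3 gene. It is built on the pAAV-FLEX-SaCas9-U6-sgRNA backbone and is propagated in bacteria as a high-copy plasmid, using a ColE1/pUC-type origin and an ampicillin resistance gene (β-lactamase). An f1 phage origin is also present. AAV2 inverted terminal repeats flank the payload so that it can be packaged into recombinant AAV particles. One ITR is annotated intact and the other only as fragments, which is common for these repeat-rich elements in sequencing-based annotation.

The payload contains two expression units. In the first, the CMV enhancer and promoter sit upstream of a FLEX (double-floxed inverted) cassette. The Staphylococcus aureus Cas9 coding sequence is fused to a nucleoplasmin nuclear localization signal and a 3xHA epitope tag. It lies in the antisense orientation between paired lox2272 and loxP sites arranged in opposing directions, and a bGH polyadenylation signal follows. Without Cre, no functional SaCas9 transcript is made. Cre recombination inverts the cassette and locks it in the sense orientation, which restricts nuclease expression to Cre-expressing cells. The compact size of SaCas9 allows the nuclease and guide to fit in one AAV genome. In the second unit, a human U6 RNA polymerase III promoter constitutively drives a Kcnq3-targeting spacer joined to the SaCas9 guide RNA scaffold.

The construct is suited to cell-type-specific disruption of Kcnq3 in Cre-driver mice by viral delivery, and the HA tag allows detection of SaCas9-expressing cells.
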