Addgene plasmid #159911: pAAV-CMV-FLEX-SaCas9-U6-sgKcnq3
Purpose: Mutagenesis of Kcnq3
Depositing lab: Larry Zweifel. Depositing organization: University of Washington.
Backbone
  Vector backbone: pAAV-FLEX-SaCas9-U6-sgRNA
  Backbone manufacturer: Larry Zweifel (Addgene plasmid # 124844)
  Vector type: Mouse Targeting, AAV, CRISPR
Growth in bacteria
  Bacterial resistance: Ampicillin, 100 μg/mL
  Growth temperature: 37°C
  Growth strain: NEB Stable
  Copy number: High Copy
Gene/Insert
  Gene/Insert name: Kcnq3
  gRNA/shRNA sequence: GCCACCGCCGAGTCCCCTCCAG
  Species: M. musculus (mouse)
  Entrez Gene: Kcnq3
  Cloning method: Restriction Enzyme; 5′ cloning site Unknown (unknown if destroyed); 3′ cloning site Unknown (unknown if destroyed)
Terms and licenses: Academic/Nonprofit Terms; Industry Terms: Not Available to Industry
How to cite: pAAV-CMV-FLEX-SaCas9-U6-sgKcnq3 was a gift from Larry Zweifel (Addgene plasmid # 159911 ; http://n2t.net/addgene:159911 ; RRID:Addgene_159911)
